>Addgene plasmid #104230 | pHH0103 KIBRA WW domain #2 | addgene full sequence | sequence record 204290 | Addgene NGS Result
TTGACAATTAATCATCGGCTCGTATAATGTGTGGAATTGTGAGCGGATAACAATTTCACACAGGAAACAG
CCAGTCCGTTTAGGTGTTTTCACGAGCACTTCACCAACAAGGACCATAGATTATGAAAATCGAAGAACAC
CATCACCATCACCATTCCAGCGGTAAGCTTATGTCCCCTATACTAGGTTATTGGAAAATTAAGGGCCTTG
TGCAACCCACTCGACTTCTTTTGGAATATCTTGAAGAAAAATATGAAGAGCATTTGTATGAGCGCGATGA
AGGTGATAAATGGCGAAACAAAAAGTTTGAATTGGGTTTGGAGTTTCCCAATCTTCCTTATTATATTGAT
GGTGATGTTAAATTAACACAGTCTATGGCCATCATACGTTATATAGCTGACAAGCACAACATGTTGGGTG
GTTGTCCAAAAGAGCGTGCAGAGATTTCAATGCTTGAAGGAGCGGTTTTGGATATTAGATACGGTGTTTC
GAGAATTGCATATAGTAAAGACTTTGAAACTCTCAAAGTTGATTTTCTTAGCAAGCTACCTGAAATGCTG
AAAATGTTCGAAGATCGTTTATGTCATAAAACATATTTAAATGGTGATCATGTAACCCATCCTGACTTCA
TGTTGTATGACGCTCTTGATGTTGTTTTATACATGGACCCAATGTGCCTGGATGCGTTCCCAAAATTAGT
TTGTTTTAAAAAACGTATTGAAGCTATCCCACAAATTGATAAGTACTTGAAATCCAGCAAGTATATAGCA
TGGCCTTTGCAGGGCTGGCAAGCCACGTTTGGTGGTGGCGACCATCCTCCAAAATCGGATCTGGAAGTTC
TGTTCCAGGGGCCCCTGTCCAGCGGTCTGGTTCCGCGTGGTTCCGGTACCGCGGCCCAGCCGGCCGAAAA
TCTGTACTTCCAAGGTCGTCGTGCCTCTGTGGAGCTCATCTCCGATGAACTGCCGCTGGGTTGGGAAGAA
GCCTATGATCCGCAGGTTGGCGATTACTTTATTGACCATAACACGAAAACGACCCAGATTGAAGATCCGC
GTGTGCAATGGCGCTAGGCGGCCGCATA
[142 nt withheld, positions 1079-1220]
C
[98 nt withheld, positions 1222-1319]
AGTTTGTACTGGTGACGAAACTCAGTGTCTAGCTAGAGTGGC
[149 nt withheld, positions 1362-1510]
T
[41 nt withheld, positions 1512-1552]
T
[62 nt withheld, positions 1554-1615]
A
[35 nt withheld, positions 1617-1651]
CCTCCCTCAATCGGTTGAATGTCGCCCTTTTGTCTTTGGCGCTGGTAAACCATATGAA
[86 nt withheld, positions 1710-1795]
T
[54 nt withheld, positions 1797-1850]
CTAGCGCCGCCCTATACCTTGTCTGCCTCCCCGCGTTGCGTCGCGGTGCATGGAGCCGGGCCACCTCGAC
CTGAATGGAAGCCGGCGGCACCTCGCTAACGGATTCACCACTCCAAGAATTGGAGCCAATCAATTCTTGC
GGAGAACTGTGAATGCGCAAACCAACCCTTGGCAGAACATATCCATCGCGTCCGCCATCTCCAGCAGCCG
CACGCGGCGCATCTCGGGCAGCGTTGGGTCCTGGCCACGGGTGCGCATGATCGTGCTCCTGTCGTTGAGG
ACCCGGCTAGGCTGGCGGGGTTGCCTTACTGGTTAGCAGAATGAATCACCGATACGCGAGCGAACGTGAA
GCGACTGCTGCTGCAAAACGTCTGCGACCTGAGCAACAACATGAATGGTCTTCGGTTTCCGTGTTTCGTA
AAGTCTGGAAACGCGGAAGTCAGCGCCCTGCACCATTATGTTCCGGATCTGCATCGCAGGATGCTGCTGG
CTACCCTGTGGAACACCTACATCTGTATTAACGAAGCGCTGGCATTGACCCTGAGTGATTTTTCTCTGGT
CCCGCCGCATCCATACCGCCAGTTGTTTACCCTCACAACGTTCCAGTAACCGGGCATGTTCATCATCAGT
AACCCGTATCGTGAGCATCCTCTCTCGTTTCATCGGTATCATTACCCCCATGAACAGAAATCCCCCTTAC
ACGGAGGCATCAGTGACCAAACAGGAAAAAACCGCCCTTAACATGGCCCGCTTTATCAGAAGCCAGACAT
TAACGCTTCTGGAGAAACTCAACGAGCTGGACGCGGATGAACAGGCAGACATCTGTGAATCGCTTCACGA
CCACGCTGATGAGCTTTACCGCAGGATCCGCGAAATTGTAAGCGTTAATATTTTGTTAAAATTCGCGTTA
AATTTTTGTTAAATCAGCTCATTTTTTAACCAATAGGCCGAAATCGGCAAAATCCCTTATAAATCAAAAG
AATAGACCGAGATAGGGT
[37 nt withheld, positions 2849-2885]
AAAGAACGTGGACTCCAACGTCAAAGG
[49 nt withheld, positions 2913-2961]
T
[91 nt withheld, positions 2963-3053]
G
[124 nt withheld, positions 3055-3178]
CGCGGATCCTGCCTCGCGCGTTTCGGTGATGACGGTGAAAACCTCTGACACATGCAGCTCCCGGAGACGG
TCACAGCTTGTCTGTAAGCGGATGCCGGGAGCAGACAAGCCCGTCAGGGCGCGTCAGCGGGTGTTGGCGG
GTGTCGGGGCGCAGCCATGACCCAGTCACGTAGCGATAGCGGAGTGTATACTGGCTTAACTATGCGGCAT
CAGAGCAGATTGTACTGAGAGTGCACCATATGCGGTGTGAAATACCGCACAGATGCGTAAGGAGAAAATA
CCGCATCAGGCGCTCTTCCGCTTCCTCGCTCACTGACTCGCTGCGCTCGGTCGTTCGGCTGCGGCGAGCG
GTATCAGCTCACTCAAAGGCGGTAATACGGTTATCCACAGAATCAGGGGATAACGCAGGAAAGAACATGT
GAGCAAAAGGCCAGCAAAAGGCCAGGAACCGTAAAAAGGCCGCGTTGCTGGCGTTTTTCCATAGGCTCCG
CCCCCCTGACGAGCATCACAAAAATCGACGCTCAAGTCAGAGGTGGCGAAACCCGACAGGACTATAAAGA
TACCAGGGTTTCCCCCTGGAAGCTCCCTCGTGCGCTCTCCTGTTCCGACCCTGCCGCTTACCGGATACCT
GTCCGCCTTTCTCCCTTCGGGAAGCGTGGCGCTTTCTCATAGCTCACGCTGTAGGTATCTCAGTTCGGTG
TAGGTCGTTCGCTCCAAGCTGGGCTGTGTGCACGAACCCCCCGTTCAGCCCGACCGCTGCGCCTTATCCG
GTAACTATCGTCTTGAGTCCAACCCGGTAAGACACGACTTATCGCCACTGGCAGCAGCCACTGGTAACAG
GATTAGCAGAGCGAGGTATGTAGGCGGTGCTACAGAGTTCTTGAAGTGGTGGCCTAACTACGGCTACACT
AGAAGGACAGTATTTGGTATCTGCGCTCTGCTGAAGCCAGTTACCTTCGGAAAAAGAGTTGGTAGCTCTT
GATCCGGCAAACAAACCACCGCTGGTAGCGGTGGTTTTTTTGTTTGCAAGCAGCAGATTACGCGCAGAAA
AAAAGGATCTCAAGAAGATCCTTTGATCTTTTCTACGGGGTCTGACGCTCAGTGGAACGAAAACTCACGT
TAAGGGATTTTGGTCATGAGATTATCAAAAAGGATCTTCACCTAGATCCTTTTAAATTAAAAATGAAGTT
TTAAATCAATCTAAAGTATATATGAGTAAACTTGGTCTGACAGTTACCAATGCTTAATCAGTGAGGCACC
TATCTCAGCGATCTGTCTATTTCGTTCATCCATAGTTGCCTGACTCCCCGTCGTGTAGATAACTACGATA
CGGGAGGGCTTACCATCTGGCCCCAGTGCTGCAATGATACCGCGAGACCCACGCTCACCGGCTCCAGATT
TATCAGCAATAAACCAGCCAGCCGGAAGGGCCGAGCGCAGAAGTGGTCCTGCAACTTTATCCGCCTCCAT
CCAGTCTATTAATTGTTGCCGGGAAGCTAGAGTAAGTAGTTCGCCAGTTAATAGTTTGCGCAACGTTGTT
GCCATTGCTGCAGGCATCGTGGTGTCACGCTCGTCGTTTGGTATGGCTTCATTCAGCTCCGGTTCCCAAC
GATCAAGGCGAGTTACATGATCCCCCATGTTGTGCAAAAAAGCGGTTAGCTCCTTCGGTCCTCCGATCGT
TGTCAGAAGTAAGTTGGCCGCAGTGTTATCACTCATGGTTATGGCAGCACTGCATAATTCTCTTACTGTC
ATGCCATCCGTAAGATGCTTTTCTGTGACTGGTGAGTACTCAACCAAGTCATTCTGAGAATAGTGTATGC
GGCGACCGAGTTGCTCTTGCCCGGCGTCAACACGGGATAATACCGCGCCACATAGCAGAACTTTAAAAGT
GCTCATCATTGGAAAACGTTCTTCGGGGCGAAAACTCTCAAGGATCTTACCGCTGTTGAGATCCAGTTCG
ATGTAACCCACTCGTGCACCCAACTGATCTTCAGCATCTTTTACTTTCACCAGCGTTTCTGGGTGAGCAA
AAACAGGAAGGCAAAATGCCGCAAAAAAGGGAATAAGGGCGACACGGAAATGTTGAATACTCATACTCTT
CCTTTTTCAATATTATTGAAGCATTTATCAGGGTTATTGTCTCATGAGCGGATACATATTTGAATGTATT
TAGAAAAATAAACAAATAGGGGTTCCGCGCACATTTCCCCGAAAAGTGCCACCTGACGTCTAAGAAACCA
TTATTATCATGACATTAACCTATAAAAATAGGCGTATCACGAGGCCCTTTCGTCTTCAAGAATTCCCGAC
ACCATCGAATGGTGCAAAACCTTTCGCGGTATGGCATGATAGCGCCCGGAAGAGAGTCAATTCAGGGTGG
TGAATGTGAAACCAGTAACGTTATACGATGTCGCAGAGTATGCCGGTGTCTCTTATCAGACCGTTTCCCG
CGTGGTGAACCAGGCCAGCCACGTTTCTGCGAAAACGCGGGAAAAAGTGGAAGCGGCGATGGCGGAGCTG
AATTACATTCCCAACCGCGTGGCACAACAACTGGCGGGCAAACAGTCGTTGCTGATTGGCGTTGCCACCT
CCAGTCTGGCCCTGCACGCGCCGTCGCAAATTGTCGCGGCGATTAAATCTCGCGCCGATCAACTGGGTGC
CAGCGTGGTGGTGTCGATGGTAGAACGAAGCGGCGTCGAAGCCTGTAAAGCGGCGGTGCACAATCTTCTC
GCGCAACGCGTCAGTGGGCTGATCATTAACTATCCGCTGGATGACCAGGATGCCATTGCTGTGGAAGCTG
CCTGCACTAATGTTCCGGCGTTATTTCTTGATGTCTCTGACCAGACACCCATCAACAGTATTATTTTCTC
CCATGAAGACGGTACGCGACTGGGCGTGGAGCATCTGGTCGCATTGGGTCACCAGCAAATCGCGCTGTTA
GCGGGCCCATTAAGTTCTGTCTCGGCGCGTCTGCGTCTGGCTGGCTGGCATAAATATCTCACTCGCAATC
AAATTCAGCCGATAGCGGAACGGGAAGGCGACTGGAGTGCCATGTCCGGTTTTCAACAAACCATGCAAAT
GCTGAATGAGGGCATCGTTCCCACTGCGATGCTGGTTGCCAACGATCAGATGGCGCTGGGCGCAATGCGC
GCCATTACCGAGTCCGGGCTGCGCGTTGGTGCGGATATCTCGGTAGTGGGATACGACGATACCGAAGACA
GCTCATGTTATATCCCGCCGTTAACCACCATCAAACAGGATTTTCGCCTGCTGGGGCAAACCAGCGTGGA
CCGCTTGCTGCAACTCTCTCAGGGCCAGGCGGTGAAGGGCAATCAGCTGTTGCCCGTCTCACTGGTGAAA
AGAAAAACCACCCTGGCGCCCAATACGCAAACCGCCTCTCCCCGCGCGTTGGCCGATTCATTAATGCAGC
TGGCACGACAGGTTTCCCGACTGGAAAGCGGGCAGTGAGCGCAACGCAATTAATGTAAGTTAGCTCACTC
ATTAGGCACAATTCTCATGTTTGACAGCTTATCATCGACTGCACGGTGCACCAATGCTTCTGGCGTCAGG
CAGCCATCGGAAGCTGTGGTATGGCTGTGCAGGTCGTAAATCACTGCATAATTCGTGTCGCTCAAGGCGC
ACTCCCGTTCTGGATAATGTTTTTTGCGCCGACATCATAACGGTTCTGGCAAATATTCTGAAATGAGCTG
Features (pLannotate 1.2.2; 21 found; start..end, strand, type, name):
      1..29      +  promoter       tac promoter: strong E. coli promoter; hybrid between the trp and lac UV5 promoters
     37..53      +  protein_bind   lac operator: The lac repressor binds to the lac operator to inhibit transcription in E. coli. This inhibition can be relieved by adding lactose or isopropyl-β-D-thiogalactopyranoside (IPTG). lac repressor encoded by lacI
    138..155     +  CDS            6xHis: 6xHis affinity tag
    171..824     +  CDS            GST26_SCHJA: Experimental evidence at protein level: Swiss-Prot protein existence level 1. GST isoenzymes appear to play a central role in the parasite detoxification system. Other functions are also suspected including a role in increasing the solubility of haematin in the parasite gut. From Schistosoma japonicum (Blood fluke).
    960..1064    +  CDS            yki (fragment): YAP1_DROME - Experimental evidence at protein level: Swiss-Prot protein existence level 1. Transcriptional coactivator which is the critical downstream regulatory target in the Hippo/SWH (Sav/Wts/Hpo) signaling pathway that plays a pivotal role in organ size control and tumor suppression by restricting proliferation and promoting apoptosis (PubMed:16096061, PubMed:18313299, PubMed:22615583, PubMed:27462444). The core of this pathway is composed of a kinase cascade wherein Hippo (Hpo), in complex with its regulatory protein Salvador (Sav), phosphorylates and activates Warts (Wts) in complex wit
   1083..1130    +  terminator     fd terminator (sequence withheld): central terminator from bacteriophage fd (Otsuka and Kunisawa, 1982)
   1135..1347    +  CDS            M13 gene III (fragment) (sequence partly withheld): pIII; III; minor coat protein
   1362..1832    +  CDS            M13 gene III (fragment) (sequence partly withheld): pIII; III; minor coat protein
   1854..1924    +  CDS            TcR (fragment): tetracycline efflux protein; tet; confers resistance to tetracycline
   2166..2546    -  CDS            YPB1_ECOLX: Protein predicted: Swiss-Prot protein existence level 4. From Escherichia coli.
   2563..2714    +  CDS            rop (fragment): Rop protein, which maintains plasmids at low copy number; rop
   2750..3178    -  rep_origin     f1 ori (sequence partly withheld): f1 bacteriophage origin of replication; arrow indicates direction of (+) strand synthesis
   3187..3226    +  CDS            rop (fragment): Rop protein, which maintains plasmids at low copy number; rop
   3328..3468    +  misc_feature   bom: basis of mobility region from pBR322
   3654..4241    -  rep_origin     ori: high-copy-number ColE1/pMB1/pBR322/pUC origin of replication
   4412..5272    -  CDS            AmpR: β-lactamase; bla; confers resistance to ampicillin, carbenicillin, and related antibiotics
   5273..5377    -  promoter       AmpR promoter: bla
   5486..5563    +  promoter       lacIq promoter: lacI (mutant); In the lacIq allele, a single base change in the promoter boosts expression of the lacI gene about 10-fold.
   5564..6646    +  CDS            lacI: lac repressor; lacI; The lac repressor binds to the lac operator to inhibit transcription in E. coli. This inhibition can be relieved by adding lactose or isopropyl-β-D-thiogalactopyranoside (IPTG).
   6659..6680    +  protein_bind   CAP binding site: CAP binding activates transcription in the presence of cAMP. E. coli catabolite activator protein
   6699..6716    +  promoter       tet promoter (fragment): E. coli promoter for tetracycline efflux protein gene
