[The description below was written by a language model from this plasmid's Addgene catalogue record and pLannotate feature annotations shown in this document.]
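Description:
pHH0103 KIBRA WW domain #2 is an ampicillin-selected bacterial expression plasmid of about 6.9 kb for producing the second WW domain of human KIBRA (WWC1, WW and C2 domain containing 1) as a GST fusion in E. coli. The 183 bp insert is codon optimized for bacteria and was cloned between SfiI and NotI sites. Transcription is driven by the hybrid tac promoter followed by a lac operator, and the plasmid carries its own lacI gene under the lacIq promoter. Expression is therefore repressed until it is induced with IPTG. The annotated reading frame begins with a 6xHis tag, continues into Schistosoma japonicum glutathione S-transferase, and then reaches the WW domain. According to the depositor's comments, the intervening linker contains a TEV protease-type recognition motif, which should allow the domain to be released from the tags after affinity purification. The automated annotation labels the insert region as a fragment of Drosophila Yorkie (YAP). This most likely reflects homology among WW domains rather than the true identity of the insert, which the catalogue gives as KIBRA.

Downstream of the insert lie a phage fd terminator and two fragments of M13 gene III, suggesting the backbone derives from a phage-display phagemid. The placement of the terminator suggests these fragments are not part of the expressed fusion, though the record does not say so. Propagation relies on a ColE1/pBR322-type origin with a bom region and partial rop sequences; the copy number is recorded as unknown. An f1 origin is also present and would permit single-stranded DNA production. Selection uses the β-lactamase gene, and only remnants of the tetracycline resistance gene and its promoter remain. The construct is suited to producing purified WW domain for work such as ligand-binding or specificity studies, although the record states only bacterial expression as its purpose.
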