Addgene plasmid #104230: pHH0103 KIBRA WW domain #2
Purpose: Bacterial expression of WW domain #2 from KIBRA
Depositing lab: Sachdev Sidhu & Marius Sudol. Depositing organization: National University of Singapore.
Backbone
  Vector backbone: pHH0103
  Vector type: Bacterial Expression
Growth in bacteria
  Bacterial resistance: Ampicillin, 100 μg/mL
  Growth temperature: 37°C
  Growth strain: DH5alpha
  Copy number: Unknown
Gene/Insert
  Gene/Insert name: KIBRA WW domain #2 (alt name: WW and C2 domain containing 1)
  Species: H. sapiens (human)
  Insert size (bp): 183
  Mutation: codon optimized for expression in bacteria
  Entrez Gene: WWC1 (a.k.a. HBEBP3, HBEBP36, KIBRA, MEMRYQTL, PPP1R168)
  Promoter: tac
  Tag / fusion protein: GST (N terminal on backbone)
  Cloning method: Restriction Enzyme; 5′ cloning site SfiI (unknown if destroyed); 3′ cloning site NotI (unknown if destroyed)
  Sequencing primers: 5′ pGEX-5'
Terms and licenses: Academic/Nonprofit Terms; Industry Terms: Not Available to Industry
Depositor comments: Amino acid sequence: Linker - ENLYFQGRRASV(gagctc) and WW domain - ISDELPLGWEEAYDPQVGDYFIDHNTKTTQIEDPRVQWR
How to cite: pHH0103 KIBRA WW domain #2 was a gift from Sachdev Sidhu & Marius Sudol (Addgene plasmid # 104230 ; http://n2t.net/addgene:104230 ; RRID:Addgene_104230)
