>Addgene plasmid #104230 | pHH0103 KIBRA WW domain #2 | depositor partial sequence | sequence record 197382 | WW domain with linker
GGCCCAGCCGGCCGAAAATCTGTACTTCCAAGGTCGTCGTGCCTCTGTGGAGCTCATCTCCGATGAACTG
CCGCTGGGTTGGGAAGAAGCCTATGATCCGCAGGTTGGCGATTACTTTATTGACCATAACACGAAAACGA
CCCAGATTGAAGATCCGCGTGTGCAATGGCGCTAGGCGGCCGC
